Addgene plasmid #73263: pcDNA3.1-KozATG-dH6.2-2XG4S-actin
Purpose: Expresses dH6.2-actin fusion within mammalian cells. (dH6.2, FAP)
Depositing lab: Marcel Bruchez. Depositing organization: Carnegie Mellon University. Publication: Localization microscopy using noncovalent fluorogen activation by genetically encoded fluorogen-activating proteins. Yan Q, Schwartz SL, Maji S, Huang F, Szent-Gyorgyi C, Lidke DS, Lidke KA, Bruchez MP. Chemphyschem. 2014 Mar 17;15(4):687-95. doi: 10.1002/cphc.201300757. Epub 2013 Nov 5. PubMed 24194371.
Backbone
  Vector backbone: pcDNA3.1
  Backbone manufacturer: Invitrogen
  Backbone size w/o insert (bp): 5382
  Total vector size (bp): 7458
  Modifications to backbone: The NdeI site was removed from the CMV promoter
  Vector type: Mammalian Expression
  Selectable markers: Neomycin (select with G418)
Growth in bacteria
  Bacterial resistance: Ampicillin, 100 μg/mL
  Growth temperature: 37°C
  Growth strain: DH5alpha
  Growth instructions: No special instructions.
  Copy number: High Copy
Gene/Insert
  Gene/Insert name: KozATG-dH6.2-2XG4S-actin (alt name: dH6-actin)
  Species: H. sapiens (human), Synthetic
  Insert size (bp): 2070
  Mutation: The dH6.2 FAP has one cysteine in each domain changed to an alanine
  Entrez Gene: ACTB (a.k.a. BKRNS, BNS, BRWS1, CSMH, DDS1, PS1TP5BP1, THC8)
  Promoter: CMV
  Tag / fusion protein: The FAP and actin are fused with 2 copies of a G4S linker
  Cloning method: Restriction Enzyme; 5′ cloning site BamHI (not destroyed); 3′ cloning site XhoI (not destroyed)
  Sequencing primers: 5′ CMVF; 3′ BGHR
Terms and licenses: Academic/Nonprofit Terms; Industry Terms: Not Available to Industry
Depositor comments: Please visit the Molecular Biosensor and Imaging Center website for current protocols and information about dyes to be used in combination with the proteins expressed from this plasmid.
How to cite: pcDNA3.1-KozATG-dH6.2-2XG4S-actin was a gift from Marcel Bruchez (Addgene plasmid # 73263 ; http://n2t.net/addgene:73263 ; RRID:Addgene_73263)
