[The description below was written by a language model from this plasmid's Addgene catalogue record and pLannotate feature annotations shown in this document.]
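Description:
pcDNA3.1-KozATG-dH6.2-2XG4S-actin is a 7,458 bp mammalian expression plasmid built on the Invitrogen pcDNA3.1 backbone, modified by removing the NdeI site from the CMV promoter. It is maintained in E. coli at high copy through a ColE1/pUC-type origin with ampicillin selection (AmpR under its own bla promoter), and it also carries an f1 phage origin. For mammalian cells, an SV40 early promoter drives the neomycin phosphotransferase gene followed by an SV40 polyadenylation signal, which allows G418 selection of stable transfectants.

The roughly 2.1 kb insert, cloned between BamHI and XhoI, sits downstream of the CMV immediate-early enhancer/promoter (with a T7 promoter just upstream of the insert) and is terminated by the bovine growth hormone poly(A) signal. As the name indicates, it begins with a Kozak sequence and start codon. It encodes dH6.2, a fluorogen-activating protein (FAP), joined by two copies of a G4S flexible linker to the N-terminus of human beta-actin (ACTB). The feature table shows dH6.2 as two tandem immunoglobulin heavy-chain variable-type domains (IGHV4-59/IGHJ1-like segments) connected by a short linker region. The record notes that one cysteine in each domain was changed to alanine. The annotated matches to an HIV-1 LTR fragment, a ble fragment and bovine ACTB appear to be similarity hits rather than functional parts, since the catalogue lists the actin as human.

FAPs are antibody-derived domains that bind otherwise dark dyes noncovalently and make them fluoresce. Expressing this fusion therefore labels the actin cytoskeleton when a suitable fluorogen is added, and the associated publication uses this approach for localization (super-resolution) microscopy. The record does not name the cognate dye.
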