Features (pLannotate 1.2.2; 25 found; start..end, strand, type, name):
     28..80      -  misc_feature   bom (fragment): basis of mobility region from pBR322
    235..618     +  enhancer       CMV enhancer: human cytomegalovirus immediate early enhancer
    619..822     +  promoter       CMV promoter: human cytomegalovirus (CMV) immediate early promoter
    818..851     +  LTR            5' LTR (truncated) (fragment): truncated 5' long terminal repeat (LTR) from HIV-1
    867..885     +  promoter       T7 promoter: promoter for bacteriophage T7 RNA polymerase
    975..1271    +  CDS            IGHV4-59 (fragment): HV459_HUMAN - Experimental evidence at protein level: Swiss-Prot protein existence level 1. V region of the variable domain of immunoglobulin heavy chains that participates in the antigen recognition (PubMed:24600447). Immunoglobulins, also known as antibodies, are membrane-bound or secreted glycoproteins produced by B lymphocytes. In the recognition phase of humoral immunity, the membrane-bound immunoglobulins serve as receptors which, upon binding of a specific antigen, trigger the clonal expansion and differentiation of B lymphocytes into immunoglobulins- secreting plasma cells. Secreted im
   1320..1364    +  CDS            IGHJ1 (fragment): HJ01_HUMAN - Protein predicted: Swiss-Prot protein existence level 4. J region of the variable domain of immunoglobulin heavy chains that participates in the antigen recognition (PubMed:24600447). Immunoglobulins, also known as antibodies, are membrane-bound or secreted glycoproteins produced by B lymphocytes. In the recognition phase of humoral immunity, the membrane-bound immunoglobulins serve as receptors which, upon binding of a specific antigen, trigger the clonal expansion and differentiation of B lymphocytes into immunoglobulins- secreting plasma cells. Secreted immunoglobulins mediate
   1362..1428    +  CDS            FAPα2 (fragment): fluorogen-activating protein composed of a dimer of the L5-MG single-chain antibody fragment (Szent-Gyorgyi et al., 2008) binds malachite green derivatives to produce red fluorescence
   1422..1721    +  CDS            IGHV4-59 (fragment): HV459_HUMAN - Experimental evidence at protein level: Swiss-Prot protein existence level 1. V region of the variable domain of immunoglobulin heavy chains that participates in the antigen recognition (PubMed:24600447). Immunoglobulins, also known as antibodies, are membrane-bound or secreted glycoproteins produced by B lymphocytes. In the recognition phase of humoral immunity, the membrane-bound immunoglobulins serve as receptors which, upon binding of a specific antigen, trigger the clonal expansion and differentiation of B lymphocytes into immunoglobulins- secreting plasma cells. Secreted im
   1770..1817    +  CDS            IGHJ1 (fragment): HJ01_HUMAN - Protein predicted: Swiss-Prot protein existence level 4. J region of the variable domain of immunoglobulin heavy chains that participates in the antigen recognition (PubMed:24600447). Immunoglobulins, also known as antibodies, are membrane-bound or secreted glycoproteins produced by B lymphocytes. In the recognition phase of humoral immunity, the membrane-bound immunoglobulins serve as receptors which, upon binding of a specific antigen, trigger the clonal expansion and differentiation of B lymphocytes into immunoglobulins- secreting plasma cells. Secreted immunoglobulins mediate
   1872..2996    +  CDS            ACTB: ACTB_BOVIN - Experimental evidence at protein level: Swiss-Prot protein existence level 1. Actin is a highly conserved protein that polymerizes to produce filaments that form cross-linked networks in the cytoplasm of cells. Actin exists in both monomeric (G-actin) and polymeric (F-actin) forms, both forms playing key functions, such as cell motility and contraction. In addition to their role in the cytoplasmic cytoskeleton, G- and F-actin also localize in the nucleus, and regulate gene transcription and motility and repair of damaged DNA. From Bos taurus (Bovine).
   3058..3282    +  polyA_signal   bGH poly(A) signal: bovine growth hormone polyadenylation signal
   3286..3307    +  promoter       SV40 promoter (fragment): SV40 enhancer and early promoter
   3328..3756    +  rep_origin     f1 ori (sequence partly withheld): f1 bacteriophage origin of replication; arrow indicates direction of (+) strand synthesis
   3770..4099    +  promoter       SV40 promoter: SV40 enhancer and early promoter
   4166..4957    +  CDS            neo: KKA2_KLEPN - Also known as kan, nptII. Experimental evidence at protein level: Swiss-Prot protein existence level 1. Resistance to kanamycin, neomycin, paromomycin, ribostamycin, butirosin and gentamicin B. From Klebsiella pneumoniae.
   4981..5139    +  CDS            ble (fragment): BLE_KLEPN - Experimental evidence at protein level: Swiss-Prot protein existence level 1. Binding protein with a strong affinity to the bleomycin family of antibiotics. Binds to CL990; an antimitotic-antibiotic compound. From Klebsiella pneumoniae.
   5134..5255    +  polyA_signal   SV40 poly(A) signal: SV40 polyadenylation signal
   5328..5344    -  protein_bind   lac operator: The lac repressor binds to the lac operator to inhibit transcription in E. coli. This inhibition can be relieved by adding lactose or isopropyl-β-D-thiogalactopyranoside (IPTG). lac repressor encoded by lacI
   5352..5382    -  promoter       lac promoter: promoter for the E. coli lac operon
   5397..5418    -  protein_bind   CAP binding site: CAP binding activates transcription in the presence of cAMP. E. coli catabolite activator protein
   5431..5523    -  CDS            lacI (fragment): lac repressor; lacI; The lac repressor binds to the lac operator to inhibit transcription in E. coli. This inhibition can be relieved by adding lactose or isopropyl-β-D-thiogalactopyranoside (IPTG).
   5706..6291    -  rep_origin     ori: high-copy-number ColE1/pMB1/pBR322/pUC origin of replication
   6462..7322    -  CDS            AmpR: β-lactamase; bla; confers resistance to ampicillin, carbenicillin, and related antibiotics
   7323..7427    -  promoter       AmpR promoter: bla
>Addgene plasmid #73263 | pcDNA3.1-KozATG-dH6.2-2XG4S-actin | depositor full sequence | sequence record 137070 | KozATG-dH6.2-2XG4S-actin
GACGGATCGGGAGATCTCCCGATCCCCTATGGTGCACTCTCAGTACAATCTGCTCTGATGCCGCATAGTT
AAGCCAGTATCTGCTCCCTGCTTGTGTGTTGGAGGTCGCTGAGTAGTGCGCGAGCAAAATTTAAGCTACA
ACAAGGCAAGGCTTGACCGACAATTGCATGAAGAATCTGCTTAGGGTTAGGCGTTTTGCGCTGCTTCGCG
ATGTACGGGCCAGATATACGCGTTGACATTGATTATTGACTAGTTATTAATAGTAATCAATTACGGGGTC
ATTAGTTCATAGCCCATATATGGAGTTCCGCGTTACATAACTTACGGTAAATGGCCCGCCTGGCTGACCG
CCCAACGACCCCCGCCCATTGACGTCAATAATGACGTATGTTCCCATAGTAACGCCAATAGGGACTTTCC
ATTGACGTCAATGGGTGGAGTATTTACGGTAAACTGCCCACTTGGCAGTACATCAAGTGTATCATATATA
TGCCAAGTACGCCCCCTATTGACGTCAATGACGGTAAATGGCCCGCCTGGCATTATGCCCAGTACATGAC
CTTATGGGACTTTCCTACTTGGCAGTACATCTACGTATTAGTCATCGCTATTACCATGGTGATGCGGTTT
TGGCAGTACATCAATGGGCGTGGATAGCGGTTTGACTCACGGGGATTTCCAAGTCTCCACCCCATTGACG
TCAATGGGAGTTTGTTTTGGCACCAAAATCAACGGGACTTTCCAAAATGTCGTAACAACTCCGCCCCATT
GACGCAAATGGGCGGTAGGCGTGTACGGTGGGAGGTCTATATAAGCAGAGCTCTCTGGCTAACTAGAGAA
CCCACTGCTTACTGGCTTATCGAAATTAATACGACTCACTATAGGGAGACCCAAGCTGGCTAGCGTTTAA
ACTTAAGCTTGCCACCGGATCCGGCTTGGGGATATCCACCATGGAATTCGGCCTTTCTGGCCTGCAAGTC
CAGTTGCAAGAATCTGGACCTGGTTTGGTTAAACCATCTGAGACACTTTCCCTAACCTGCACAGTCAGTG
GCGCATCAATTTCCTCCTCGCACTATTATTGGGGTTGGATTAGACAACCACCTGGAAAGGGCCCAGAGTG
GATAGGGTCTATGTACTACTCGGGTAGAACTTACTATAATCCTGCCTTGAAGTCACGTGTTACCATATCC
TCTGATAAGTCAAAAAACCAATTCTTTTTAAAACTCACTAGCGTTACCGCTGCTGATACAGCTGTCTATT
ATGCTGCCCGTGAGGGCCCAACGCATTATTATGATAATTCAGGCCCAATACCTAGCGATGAGTATTTTCA
ACATTGGGGCCAGGGCACTTTAGTTACAGTTTCCGGTGGTGGCGGCTCTGGTGGCGGTGGCAGCGGCGGT
GGTGGTTCCGGAGGCGGCGGTTCTCAGGTGCAGCTGCAGGAGTCGGGCCCAGGACTGGTGAAGCCTTCGG
AGACCCTGTCCCTCACCTGCACTGTCTCTGGTGCCTCCATCAGCAGTAGTCATTACTACTGGGGCTGGAT
TCGCCAGCCCCCAGGGAAGGGGCCTGAGTGGATTGGGAGTATGTATTATAGTGGGAGAACGTACTACAAC
CCGGCCCTCAAGAGTCGAGTCACCATATCATCAGACAAGTCGAAGAACCAGTTCTTCTTGAAGTTGACCT
CTGTAACCGCCGCGGACACGGCCGTGTATTACGCTGCGAGGGAGGGACCCACACATTACTATGATAATAG
TGGTCCAATACCTTCGGATGAGTATTTCCAGCACTGGGGCCAGGGTACCCTGGTCACTGTCTCCGCGGCC
GGTCTGGCCCATATGGGAGGCGGTGGGTCTGGTGGCGGTGGCAGCACCGGTATGGATGATGATATCGCCG
CGCTCGTCGTCGACAACGGCTCCGGCATGTGCAAGGCCGGCTTCGCGGGCGACGATGCCCCCCGGGCCGT
CTTCCCCTCCATCGTGGGGCGCCCCAGGCACCAGGGCGTGATGGTGGGCATGGGTCAGAAGGATTCCTAT
GTGGGCGACGAGGCCCAGAGCAAGAGAGGCATCCTCACCCTGAAGTACCCCATCGAGCACGGCATCGTCA
CCAACTGGGACGACATGGAGAAAATCTGGCACCACACCTTCTACAATGAGCTGCGTGTGGCTCCCGAGGA
GCACCCCGTGCTGCTGACCGAGGCCCCCCTGAACCCCAAGGCCAACCGCGAGAAGATGACCCAGATCATG
TTTGAGACCTTCAACACCCCAGCCATGTACGTTGCTATCCAGGCTGTGCTATCCCTGTACGCCTCTGGCC
GTACCACTGGCATCGTGATGGACTCCGGTGACGGGGTCACCCACACTGTGCCCATCTACGAGGGGTATGC
CCTCCCCCATGCCATCCTGCGTCTGGACCTGGCTGGCCGGGACCTGACTGACTACCTCATGAAGATCCTC
ACCGAGCGCGGCTACAGCTTCACCACCACGGCCGAGCGGGAAATCGTGCGTGACATTAAGGAGAAGCTGT
GCTACGTCGCCCTGGACTTCGAGCAAGAGATGGCCACGGCTGCTTCCAGCTCCTCCCTGGAGAAGAGCTA
CGAGCTGCCTGACGGCCAGGTCATCACCATTGGCAATGAGCGGTTCCGCTGCCCTGAGGCACTCTTCCAG
CCTTCCTTCCTGGGCATGGAGTCCTGTGGCATCCACGAAACTACCTTCAACTCCATCATGAAGTGTGACG
TGGACATCCGCAAAGACCTGTACGCCAACACAGTGCTGTCTGGCGGCACCACCATGTACCCTGGCATTGC
CGACAGGATGCAGAAGGAGATCACTGCCCTGGCACCCAGCACAATGAAGATCAAGATCATTGCTCCTCCT
GAGCGCAAGTACTCCGTGTGGATCGGCGGCTCCATCCTGGCCTCGCTGTCCACCTTCCAGCAGATGTGGA
TCAGCAAGCAGGAGTATGACGAGTCCGGCCCCTCCATCGTCCACCGCAAATGCTTCTAATAACTCGAGGC
AGCTGTCGACTCTAGAGGGCCCGTTTAAACCCGCTGATCAGCCTCGACTGTGCCTTCTAGTTGCCAGCCA
TCTGTTGTTTGCCCCTCCCCCGTGCCTTCCTTGACCCTGGAAGGTGCCACTCCCACTGTCCTTTCCTAAT
AAAATGAGGAAATTGCATCGCATTGTCTGAGTAGGTGTCATTCTATTCTGGGGGGTGGGGTGGGGCAGGA
CAGCAAGGGGGAGGATTGGGAAGACAATAGCAGGCATGCTGGGGATGCGGTGGGCTCTATGGCTTCTGAG
GCGGAAAGAACCAGCTGGGGCTCTAGGGGGTATCCCC
[124 nt withheld, positions 3328-3451]
C
[91 nt withheld, positions 3453-3543]
A
[49 nt withheld, positions 3545-3593]
CCTTTGACGTTGGAGTCCACGTTCTTT
[37 nt withheld, positions 3621-3657]
ACCCTATCTCGGTCTATTCTTTTGATTTATAAGGGATTTTGCCGATTTCGGCCTATTGGTTAAAAAATGA
GCTGATTTAACAAAAATTTAACGCGAATTAATTCTGTGGAATGTGTGTCAGTTAGGGTGTGGAAAGTCCC
CAGGCTCCCCAGCAGGCAGAAGTATGCAAAGCATGCATCTCAATTAGTCAGCAACCAGGTGTGGAAAGTC
CCCAGGCTCCCCAGCAGGCAGAAGTATGCAAAGCATGCATCTCAATTAGTCAGCAACCATAGTCCCGCCC
CTAACTCCGCCCATCCCGCCCCTAACTCCGCCCAGTTCCGCCCATTCTCCGCCCCATGGCTGACTAATTT
TTTTTATTTATGCAGAGGCCGAGGCCGCCTCTGCCTCTGAGCTATTCCAGAAGTAGTGAGGAGGCTTTTT
TGGAGGCCTAGGCTTTTGCAAAAAGCTCCCGGGAGCTTGTATATCCATTTTCGGATCTGATCAAGAGACA
GGATGAGGATCGTTTCGCATGATTGAACAAGATGGATTGCACGCAGGTTCTCCGGCCGCTTGGGTGGAGA
GGCTATTCGGCTATGACTGGGCACAACAGACAATCGGCTGCTCTGATGCCGCCGTGTTCCGGCTGTCAGC
GCAGGGGCGCCCGGTTCTTTTTGTCAAGACCGACCTGTCCGGTGCCCTGAATGAACTGCAGGACGAGGCA
GCGCGGCTATCGTGGCTGGCCACGACGGGCGTTCCTTGCGCAGCTGTGCTCGACGTTGTCACTGAAGCGG
GAAGGGACTGGCTGCTATTGGGCGAAGTGCCGGGGCAGGATCTCCTGTCATCTCACCTTGCTCCTGCCGA
GAAAGTATCCATCATGGCTGATGCAATGCGGCGGCTGCATACGCTTGATCCGGCTACCTGCCCATTCGAC
CACCAAGCGAAACATCGCATCGAGCGAGCACGTACTCGGATGGAAGCCGGTCTTGTCGATCAGGATGATC
TGGACGAAGAGCATCAGGGGCTCGCGCCAGCCGAACTGTTCGCCAGGCTCAAGGCGCGCATGCCCGACGG
CGAGGATCTCGTCGTGACCCATGGCGATGCCTGCTTGCCGAATATCATGGTGGAAAATGGCCGCTTTTCT
GGATTCATCGACTGTGGCCGGCTGGGTGTGGCGGACCGCTATCAGGACATAGCGTTGGCTACCCGTGATA
TTGCTGAAGAGCTTGGCGGCGAATGGGCTGACCGCTTCCTCGTGCTTTACGGTATCGCCGCTCCCGATTC
GCAGCGCATCGCCTTCTATCGCCTTCTTGACGAGTTCTTCTGAGCGGGACTCTGGGGTTCGAAATGACCG
ACCAAGCGACGCCCAACCTGCCATCACGAGATTTCGATTCCACCGCCGCCTTCTATGAAAGGTTGGGCTT
CGGAATCGTTTTCCGGGACGCCGGCTGGATGATCCTCCAGCGCGGGGATCTCATGCTGGAGTTCTTCGCC
CACCCCAACTTGTTTATTGCAGCTTATAATGGTTACAAATAAAGCAATAGCATCACAAATTTCACAAATA
AAGCATTTTTTTCACTGCATTCTAGTTGTGGTTTGTCCAAACTCATCAATGTATCTTATCATGTCTGTAT
ACCGTCGACCTCTAGCTAGAGCTTGGCGTAATCATGGTCATAGCTGTTTCCTGTGTGAAATTGTTATCCG
CTCACAATTCCACACAACATACGAGCCGGAAGCATAAAGTGTAAAGCCTGGGGTGCCTAATGAGTGAGCT
AACTCACATTAATTGCGTTGCGCTCACTGCCCGCTTTCCAGTCGGGAAACCTGTCGTGCCAGCTGCATTA
ATGAATCGGCCAACGCGCGGGGAGAGGCGGTTTGCGTATTGGGCGCTCTTCCGCTTCCTCGCTCACTGAC
TCGCTGCGCTCGGTCGTTCGGCTGCGGCGAGCGGTATCAGCTCACTCAAAGGCGGTAATACGGTTATCCA
CAGAATCAGGGGATAACGCAGGAAAGAACATGTGAGCAAAAGGCCAGCAAAAGGCCAGGAACCGTAAAAA
GGCCGCGTTGCTGGCGTTTTTCCATAGGCTCCGCCCCCCTGACGAGCATCACAAAAATCGACGCTCAAGT
CAGAGGTGGCGAAACCCGACAGGACTATAAAGATACCAGGCGTTTCCCCCTGGAAGCTCCCTCGTGCGCT
CTCCTGTTCCGACCCTGCCGCTTACCGGATACCTGTCCGCCTTTCTCCCTTCGGGAAGCGTGGCGCTTTC
TCATAGCTCACGCTGTAGGTATCTCAGTTCGGTGTAGGTCGTTCGCTCCAAGCTGGGCTGTGTGCACGAA
CCCCCCGTTCAGCCCGACCGCTGCGCCTTATCCGGTAACTATCGTCTTGAGTCCAACCCGGTAAGACACG
ACTTATCGCCACTGGCAGCAGCCACTGGTAACAGGATTAGCAGAGCGAGGTATGTAGGCGGTGCTACAGA
GTTCTTGAAGTGGTGGCCTAACTACGGCTACACTAGAAGAACAGTATTTGGTATCTGCGCTCTGCTGAAG
CCAGTTACCTTCGGAAAAAGAGTTGGTAGCTCTTGATCCGGCAAACAAACCACCGCTGGTAGCGGTTTTT
TTGTTTGCAAGCAGCAGATTACGCGCAGAAAAAAAGGATCTCAAGAAGATCCTTTGATCTTTTCTACGGG
GTCTGACGCTCAGTGGAACGAAAACTCACGTTAAGGGATTTTGGTCATGAGATTATCAAAAAGGATCTTC
ACCTAGATCCTTTTAAATTAAAAATGAAGTTTTAAATCAATCTAAAGTATATATGAGTAAACTTGGTCTG
ACAGTTACCAATGCTTAATCAGTGAGGCACCTATCTCAGCGATCTGTCTATTTCGTTCATCCATAGTTGC
CTGACTCCCCGTCGTGTAGATAACTACGATACGGGAGGGCTTACCATCTGGCCCCAGTGCTGCAATGATA
CCGCGAGACCCACGCTCACCGGCTCCAGATTTATCAGCAATAAACCAGCCAGCCGGAAGGGCCGAGCGCA
GAAGTGGTCCTGCAACTTTATCCGCCTCCATCCAGTCTATTAATTGTTGCCGGGAAGCTAGAGTAAGTAG
TTCGCCAGTTAATAGTTTGCGCAACGTTGTTGCCATTGCTACAGGCATCGTGGTGTCACGCTCGTCGTTT
GGTATGGCTTCATTCAGCTCCGGTTCCCAACGATCAAGGCGAGTTACATGATCCCCCATGTTGTGCAAAA
AAGCGGTTAGCTCCTTCGGTCCTCCGATCGTTGTCAGAAGTAAGTTGGCCGCAGTGTTATCACTCATGGT
TATGGCAGCACTGCATAATTCTCTTACTGTCATGCCATCCGTAAGATGCTTTTCTGTGACTGGTGAGTAC
TCAACCAAGTCATTCTGAGAATAGTGTATGCGGCGACCGAGTTGCTCTTGCCCGGCGTCAATACGGGATA
ATACCGCGCCACATAGCAGAACTTTAAAAGTGCTCATCATTGGAAAACGTTCTTCGGGGCGAAAACTCTC
AAGGATCTTACCGCTGTTGAGATCCAGTTCGATGTAACCCACTCGTGCACCCAACTGATCTTCAGCATCT
TTTACTTTCACCAGCGTTTCTGGGTGAGCAAAAACAGGAAGGCAAAATGCCGCAAAAAAGGGAATAAGGG
CGACACGGAAATGTTGAATACTCATACTCTTCCTTTTTCAATATTATTGAAGCATTTATCAGGGTTATTG
TCTCATGAGCGGATACATATTTGAATGTATTTAGAAAAATAAACAAATAGGGGTTCCGCGCACATTTCCC
CGAAAAGTGCCACCTGACGTC
