>Addgene plasmid #73263 | pcDNA3.1-KozATG-dH6.2-2XG4S-actin | addgene partial sequence | sequence record 139654 | CMV-F 5'-CGCAAATGGGCGGTAGGCGTG-3'
CTATATAAGCAGAGCTCTCTGGCTAACTAGAGAACCCACTGCTTACTGGCTTATCGAAATTAATACGACT
CACTATAGGGAGACCCAAGCTGGCTAGCGTTTAAACTTAAGCTTGCCACCGGATCCGGCTTGGGGATATC
CACCATGGAATTCGGCCTTTCTGGCCTGCAAGTCCAGTTGCAAGAATCTGGACCTGGTTTGGTTAAACCA
TCTGAGACACTTTCCCTAACCTGCACAGTCAGTGGCGCATCAATTTCCTCCTCGCACTATTATTGGGGTT
GGATTAGACAACCACCTGGAAAGGGCCCAGAGTGGATAGGGTCTATGTACTACTCGGGTAGAACTTACTA
TAATCCTGCCTTGAAGTCACGTGTTACCATATCCTCTGATAAGTCAAAAAACCAATTCTTTTTAAAACTC
ACTAGCGTTACCGCTGCTGATACAGCTGTCTATTATGCTGCCCGTGAGGGCCCAACGCATTATTATGATA
ATTCAGGCCCAATACCTAGCGATGAGTATTTTCAACATTGGGGCCAGGGCACTTTAGTTACAGTTTCCGG
TGGTGGCGGCTCTGGTGGCGGTGGCAGCGGCGGTGGTGGTTCCGGAGGCGGCGGTTCTCAGGTGCAGCTG
CAGGAGTCGGGCCCAGGACTGGTGAAGCCTTCGGAGACCCTGTCCCTCACCTGCACTGTCTCTGGTGCCT
CCATCAGCAGTAGTCATTACTACTGGGGCTGGATTCGCCAGCCCCCAGGGAAGGGGCCTGAGTGGATTGG
GAGTATGTATTATAGTGGGAGAACGTACTACAACCCGGCCCTCAAGAGTCGAGTCACCATATCATCAGAC
AAGTCGAAGAACCAGTTCTTCTTGAAGTTGACCTCTGTAACCGCCGCGGACACGGCCGTGTATTACGCTG
CGAGGGAGGGACCCACACATTACTATGATAATAGTGGTCCAATACCTTCGGATGAGTATTTCCAGCACTG
GGGCCAGGGTACCCTGGTCACTGTCTCCGCGGCCGGTCTGGCCCATATGGGAGGCGGTGGGTCTGGTGGC
GGTGGCAGCACCGGTATGGATGATGATATCGCCGCGCTCGT
