>Addgene plasmid #73263 | pcDNA3.1-KozATG-dH6.2-2XG4S-actin | addgene partial sequence | sequence record 139655 | BGH-rev 5'-TAGAAGGCACAGTCGAGG-3'
TCTAGAGTCGACAGCTGCCTCGAGTTATTAGAAGCATTTGCGGTGGACGATGGAGGGGCCGGACTCGTCA
TACTCCTGCTTGCTGATCCACATCTGCTGGAAGGTGGACAGCGAGGCCAGGATGGAGCCGCCGATCCACA
CGGAGTACTTGCGCTCAGGAGGAGCAATGATCTTGATCTTCATTGTGCTGGGTGCCAGGGCAGTGATCTC
CTTCTGCATCCTGTCGGCAATGCCAGGGTACATGGTGGTGCCGCCAGACAGCACTGTGTTGGCGTACAGG
TCTTTGCGGATGTCCACGTCACACTTCATGATGGAGTTGAAGGTAGTTTCGTGGATGCCACAGGACTCCA
TGCCCAGGAAGGAAGGCTGGAAGAGTGCCTCAGGGCAGCGGAACCGCTCATTGCCAATGGTGATGACCTG
GCCGTCAGGCAGCTCGTAGCTCTTCTCCAGGGAGGAGCTGGAAGCAGCCGTGGCCATCTCTTGCTCGAAG
TCCAGGGCGACGTAGCACAGCTTCTCCTTAATGTCACGCACGATTTCCCGCTCGGCCGTGGTGGTGAAGC
TGTAGCCGCGCTCGGTGAGGATCTTCATGAGGTAGTCAGTCAGGTCCCGGCCAGCCAGGTCCAGACGCAG
GATGGCATGGGGGAGGGCATACCCCTCGTAGATGGGCACAGTGTGGGTGACCCCGTCACCGGAGTCCATC
ACGATGCCAGTGGTACGGCCAGAGGCGTACAGGGATAGCACAGCCTGGATAGCAACGTACATGGCTGGGG
TGTTGAAGGTCTCAAACATGATCTGGGTCATCTTCTCGCGGTTGGCCTTGGGGTTCAGGGGGGCCTCGGT
CAGCAGCACGGGGTGCTCCTCGGGAGCCACACGCAGCTCATTGTAGAAGGTGTGGTGCCAGATTTTCTCC
ATGTCGTCCCAGTTGGTGACGATGCCGTGCTCGATGGGGTACTTCAGGGTGAGGATGCCTCTCTTGCTCT
GGGCCTCGTCGCCCACATAGGAATCCTTCTGACCCATGCCCACCATCACGCCCTGGTGCCTGGGGCGCCC
CACGATGGAGGGGAAGACGGCCCGGGGG
